>Addgene plasmid #172847 | pX330 _HITI donor B6 | addgene full sequence | sequence record 341030 | Addgene NGS Result
GTGGCGGATCTTGAAGTTCACCTTGATGCCGTTCTTCTGCTTGTCGGCCATGATATAGACGTTGTGGCTG
TTGTAGTTGTACTCCAGCTTGTGCCCCAGGATGTTGCCGTCCTCCTTGAAGTCGATGCCCTTCAGCTCGA
TGCGGTTCACCAGGGTGTCGCCCTCGAACTTCACCTCGGCGCGGGTCTTGTAGTTGCCGTCGTCCTTGAA
GAAGATGGTGCGCTCCTGGACGTAGCCTTCGGGCATGGCGGACTTGAAGAAGTCGTGCTGCTTCATGTGG
TCGGGGTAGCGGCTGAAGCACTGCACGCCGTAGGTCAGGGTGGTCACGAGGGTGGGCCAGGGCACGGGCA
GCTTGCCGGTGGTGCAGATGAACTTCAGGGTCAGCTTGCCGTAGGTGGCATCGCCCTCGCCCTCGCCGGA
CACGCTGAACTTGTGGCCGTTTACGTCGCCGTCCAGCTCGACCAGGATGGGCACCACCCCGGTGAACAGC
TCCTCGCCCTTGCTCACCATGGTGGCACCGGTAGCCCCGGCTATGCTTGCCATACGCACTAGTTCTAGAG
CCATTTGTCTGCAGAATTGGCGCACGCGCTAAAAACGGACTAGCCTTATTTTAACTTGCTATTTCTAGCT
CTAAAACAAAAAAGCACCGACTCGGTGCCACTTTTTCAAGTTGATAACGGACTAGCCTTATTTTAACTTG
CTATTTCTAGCTCTAAAACCGGCTATGCTTGCCATACGCGGTGTTTCGTCCTTTCCACAAGATATATAAA
GCCAAGAAATCGAAATACTTTCAAGTTACGGTAAGCATATGATAGTCCATTTTAAAACATAATTTTAAAA
CTGCAAACTACCCAAGAAATTATTACTTTCTACGTCACGTATTTTGTACTAATATCTTTGTGTTTACAGT
CAAATTAATTCCAATTATCTCTCTAACAGCCTTGTATCGTATATGCAAATATGAAGGAATCATGGGAAAT
AGGCCCTCACATGTGAGCAAAAGGCCAGCAAAAGGCCAGGAACCGTAAAAAGGCCGCGTTGCTGGCGTTT
TTCCATAGGCTCCGCCCCCCTGACGAGCATCACAAAAATCGACGCTCAAGTCAGAGGTGGCGAAACCCGA
CAGGACTATAAAGATACCAGGCGTTTCCCCCTGGAAGCTCCCTCGTGCGCTCTCCTGTTCCGACCCTGCC
GCTTACCGGATACCTGTCCGCCTTTCTCCCTTCGGGAAGCGTGGCGCTTTCTCATAGCTCACGCTGTAGG
TATCTCAGTTCGGTGTAGGTCGTTCGCTCCAAGCTGGGCTGTGTGCACGAACCCCCCGTTCAGCCCGACC
GCTGCGCCTTATCCGGTAACTATCGTCTTGAGTCCAACCCGGTAAGACACGACTTATCGCCACTGGCAGC
AGCCACTGGTAACAGGATTAGCAGAGCGAGGTATGTAGGCGGTGCTACAGAGTTCTTGAAGTGGTGGCCT
AACTACGGCTACACTAGAAGAACAGTATTTGGTATCTGCGCTCTGCTGAAGCCAGTTACCTTCGGAAAAA
GAGTTGGTAGCTCTTGATCCGGCAAACAAACCACCGCTGGTAGCGGTGGTTTTTTTGTTTGCAAGCAGCA
GATTACGCGCAGAAAAAAAGGATCTCAAGAAGATCCTTTGATCTTTTCTACGGGGTCTGACGCTCAGTGG
AACGAAAACTCACGTTAAGGGATTTTGGTCATGAGATTATCAAAAAGGATCTTCACCTAGATCCTTTTAA
ATTAAAAATGAAGTTTTAAATCAATCTAAAGTATATATGAGTAAACTTGGTCTGACAGTTACCAATGCTT
AATCAGTGAGGCACCTATCTCAGCGATCTGTCTATTTCGTTCATCCATAGTTGCCTGACTCCCCGTCGTG
TAGATAACTACGATACGGGAGGGCTTACCATCTGGCCCCAGTGCTGCAATGATACCGCGGCTTCCACGCT
CACCGGCTCCAGATTTATCAGCAATAAACCAGCCAGCCGGAAGGGCCGAGCGCAGAAGTGGTCCTGCAAC
TTTATCCGCCTCCATCCAGTCTATTAATTGTTGCCGGGAAGCTAGAGTAAGTAGTTCGCCAGTTAATAGT
TTGCGCAACGTTGTTGCCATTGCTACAGGCATCGTGGTGTCACGCTCGTCGTTTGGTATGGCTTCATTCA
GCTCCGGTTCCCAACGATCAAGGCGAGTTACATGATCCCCCATGTTGTGCAAAAAAGCGGTTAGCTCCTT
CGGTCCTCCGATCGTTGTCAGAAGTAAGTTGGCCGCAGTGTTATCACTCATGGTTATGGCAGCACTGCAT
AATTCTCTTACTGTCATGCCATCCGTAAGATGCTTTTCTGTGACTGGTGAGTACTCAACCAAGTCATTCT
GAGAATAGTGTATGCGGCGACCGAGTTGCTCTTGCCCGGCGTCAATACGGGATAATACCGCGCCACATAG
CAGAACTTTAAAAGTGCTCATCATTGGAAAACGTTCTTCGGGGCGAAAACTCTCAAGGATCTTACCGCTG
TTGAGATCCAGTTCGATGTAACCCACTCGTGCACCCAACTGATCTTCAGCATCTTTTACTTTCACCAGCG
TTTCTGGGTGAGCAAAAACAGGAAGGCAAAATGCCGCAAAAAAGGGAATAAGGGCGACACGGAAATGTTG
AATACTCATACTCTTCCTTTTTCAATATTATTGAAGCATTTATCAGGGTTATTGTCTCATGAGCGGATAC
ATATTTGAATGTATTTAGAAAAATAAACAAATAGGGGTTCCGCGCACATTTCCCCGAAAAGTGCCACCTG
ACGTCTAAGAAACCATTATTATCATGACATTAACCTATAAAAATAGGCGTATCACGAGGCCCTTTCGTCT
CGCGCGTTTCGGTGATGACGGTGAAAACCTCTGACACATGCAGCTCCCGGAGACGGTCACAGCTTGTCTG
TAAGCGGATGCCGGGAGCAGACAAGCCCGTCAGGGCGCGTCAGCGGGTGTTGGCGGGTGTCGGGGCTGGC
TTAACTATGCGGCATCAGAGCAGATTGTACTGAGAGTGCACCATAAAATTGTAAACGTTAATATTTTGTT
AAAATTCGCGTTAAATTTTTGTTAAATCAGCTCATTTTTTAACCAATAGACCGAAATCGGCAAAATCCCT
TATAAATCAAAAGAATAGCCCGAGATAGAGT
[37 nt withheld, positions 3182-3218]
AAAGAACGTGGACTCCAACGTCAAAGG
[141 nt withheld, positions 3246-3386]
G
[46 nt withheld, positions 3388-3433]
A
[95 nt withheld, positions 3435-3529]
TATGCGGTGTGAAATACCGCACAGATGCGTAAGGAGAAAATACCGCATCAGGCGCCAAGCTTGCGTATGG
CAAGCATAGCCGGGGATGCGCTGCCTCCACCGCTGCCAGATCTGAGTCCGGACTTGTACAGCTCGTCCAT
GCCGAGAGTGATCCCGGCGGCGGTCACGAACTCCAGCAGGACCATGTGATCGCGCTTCTCGTTGGGGTCT
TTGCTCAGCTTGGACTGGGTGCTCAGGTAGTGGTTGTCGGGCAGCAGCACGGGGCCGTCGCCGATGGGGG
TGTTCTGCTGGTAGTGGTCGGCGAGCTGCACGCTGCCGTCCTCGATGTT
Features (pLannotate 1.2.2; 11 found; start..end, strand, type, name):
    594..637     -  misc_RNA       gRNA scaffold (fragment): guide RNA scaffold for the Streptococcus pyogenes CRISPR/Cas9 system
    644..719     -  misc_RNA       gRNA scaffold: guide RNA scaffold for the Streptococcus pyogenes CRISPR/Cas9 system
    748..988     -  promoter       U6 promoter: RNA polymerase III promoter for human U6 snRNA
   1050..1638    -  rep_origin     ori: high-copy-number ColE1/pMB1/pBR322/pUC origin of replication
   1809..2669    -  CDS            AmpR: β-lactamase; bla; confers resistance to ampicillin, carbenicillin, and related antibiotics
   2670..2774    -  promoter       AmpR promoter: bla
   2869..2904    +  CDS            rop (fragment): Rop protein, which maintains plasmids at low copy number; rop
   3006..3055    +  misc_feature   bom (fragment): basis of mobility region from pBR322
   3056..3511    -  rep_origin     f1 ori (sequence partly withheld): f1 bacteriophage origin of replication; arrow indicates direction of (+) strand synthesis
   3530..3581    +  misc_feature   bom (fragment): basis of mobility region from pBR322
   3652..510     -  CDS            mEGFP (across the origin): mEGFP is a basic (constitutively fluorescent) green fluorescent protein published in 2002, derived from Aequorea victoria. It has moderate acid sensitivity.
