[The description below was written by a language model from this plasmid's Addgene catalogue record and pLannotate feature annotations shown in this document.]
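Description:
pX330 _HITI donor B6 is a 3,858 bp pX330-derived mammalian CRISPR plasmid that combines a guide RNA expression cassette with a donor fragment for homology-independent targeted integration (HITI). It is much smaller than the listed parental backbone (8,484 bp), and the feature table shows no Cas9 coding sequence or Pol II promoter. This suggests the nuclease cassette of pX330 has been removed, which fits the record's note that the donor is used "with SpCas9", presumably supplied separately. The plasmid is propagated in E. coli at high copy through a ColE1/pUC-type origin and selected with ampicillin via the β-lactamase gene and its own promoter. An f1 phage origin and short rop and bom fragments are backbone remnants.

The payload has two parts. A human U6 RNA polymerase III promoter drives the DRS-2 sgRNA, fused to the Streptococcus pyogenes gRNA scaffold; a second, partial scaffold fragment lies just downstream. The other part is the HITI donor, a promoterless mEGFP (monomeric EGFP) coding sequence annotated across the plasmid's numbering origin. According to the record, the donor is excised from the plasmid by SpCas9 guided by the DRS-2 sgRNA, which implies that DRS-2 target sites flank the donor, although these sites are not annotated. The released linear fragment can then be ligated into a Cas9-cut genomic locus by non-homologous end joining. The mEGFP is supplied in translational phase (1-1), so it matches the reading frame of a target site with that phase. A gene-specific sgRNA for the genomic target is not part of this plasmid. The construct serves as a HITI donor for fluorescent labeling of endogenous proteins, within work on CRISPR-based designer exon insertion.
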