Addgene plasmid #172847: pX330 _HITI donor B6
Purpose: DRS-2 sgRNA expression under a U6 promotor and HITI donor B6 (Zhong et al, eLife 2021), mEGFP translational phase (1-1), excised by DRS-2 sgRNA (with SpCas9).
Depositing lab: Haining Zhong. Depositing organization: Oregon Health & Science University. Publication: High-fidelity, efficient, and reversible labeling of endogenous proteins using CRISPR-based designer exon insertion. Zhong H, Ceballos CC, Massengill CI, Muniak MA, Ma L, Qin M, Petrie SK, Mao T. Elife. 2021 Jun 8;10. pii: 64911. doi: 10.7554/eLife.64911. PubMed 34100715.
Backbone
  Vector backbone: pX330
  Backbone size w/o insert (bp): 8484
  Total vector size (bp): 3858
  Vector type: Mammalian Expression, CRISPR
Growth in bacteria
  Bacterial resistance: Ampicillin, 100 μg/mL
  Growth temperature: 37°C
  Growth strain: DH5alpha
  Copy number: High Copy
Gene/Insert
  Gene/Insert name: DRS-2 sgRNA and HITI donor (phase 1) encoding mEGFP
Terms and licenses: Academic/Nonprofit Terms; Industry Terms: Not Available to Industry
How to cite: pX330 _HITI donor B6 was a gift from Haining Zhong (Addgene plasmid # 172847 ; http://n2t.net/addgene:172847 ; RRID:Addgene_172847)
